Addgene plasmid #204250: pQE60 M91Q wgMDH
Purpose: Bacterial expression of M91Q wgMDH with IPTG induction - Subunit interface mutant
Depositing lab: Malate dehydrogenase CUREs Community (MCC). Depositing organization: University of San Diego. Publication: Organelle and translocatable forms of glyoxysomal malate dehydrogenase. The effect of the N-terminal presequence. Cox B, Chit MM, Weaver T, Gietl C, Bailey J, Bell E, Banaszak L. FEBS J. 2005 Feb;272(3):643-54. doi: 10.1111/j.1742-4658.2004.04475.x. PubMed 15670147.
Backbone
  Vector backbone: pQE60
  Backbone manufacturer: Qiagen
  Backbone size w/o insert (bp): 3391
  Vector type: Bacterial Expression
Growth in bacteria
  Bacterial resistance: Ampicillin, 100 μg/mL
  Growth temperature: 37°C
  Growth strain: DH5alpha
  Copy number: Low Copy
Gene/Insert
  Gene/Insert name: MDHG_CITLA (alt name: watermelon glyoxysomal malate dehydrogenase)
  Species: Citrullus lanatus subsp. Vulgaris
  Insert size (bp): 987
  Mutation: M91Q
  Tag / fusion protein: 6X His (C terminal on insert)
  Cloning method: Restriction Enzyme; 5′ cloning site NcoI (destroyed during cloning); 3′ cloning site BglII (not destroyed)
  Sequencing primers: 5′ CCCGAAAAGTGCCACCTG; 3′ CCAGTAATGACCTCAGAAC
Resource information
  A portion of this plasmid was derived from a plasmid made by: Received from Leonard J. Banaszak; Original construct from Christine Gietl
Terms and licenses: Academic/Nonprofit Terms; Industry Terms: Not Available to Industry
Depositor comments: For more information, please see the MDH CUREs Community website: https://www.mdhcures.org/
How to cite: pQE60 M91Q wgMDH was a gift from Malate dehydrogenase CUREs Community (MCC) (Addgene plasmid # 204250 ; http://n2t.net/addgene:204250 ; RRID:Addgene_204250)
