[The description below was written by a language model from this plasmid's Addgene catalogue record and pLannotate feature annotations shown in this document.]
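Description:
pQE60 M91Q wgMDH is a bacterial expression plasmid built on the Qiagen pQE60 backbone for IPTG-inducible production of a mutant watermelon (Citrullus lanatus) glyoxysomal malate dehydrogenase in E. coli. The sequenced plasmid is about 4.4 kb. It replicates from a ColE1/pBR322-type origin and is listed by the depositor as low copy. Selection is with ampicillin through the β-lactamase gene and its native promoter. The annotation also detects a bom mobilisation region, a short rop fragment, and a partial chloramphenicol acetyltransferase sequence with a fragmentary cat promoter. These are backbone remnants, and chloramphenicol is not listed as a selection marker for this plasmid.

The expression cassette uses the phage T5 promoter, which is recognised by the host E. coli RNA polymerase. The promoter has an embedded lac operator, and a second lac operator lies just downstream, so transcription is repressed by LacI and released by IPTG. No lacI gene is annotated on the plasmid, so the repressor would have to be supplied by the host. The insert of roughly 1 kb was cloned between NcoI (destroyed during cloning) and BglII (retained). It encodes MDHG_CITLA carrying the M91Q substitution, fused in frame to a C-terminal 6xHis tag for metal-affinity purification. The lambda t0 terminator follows the tag, with an rrnB T1 terminator further downstream. The feature table marks the coding region as a fragment of the reference protein, but the record does not specify which part is absent.

The depositor describes M91Q as a subunit interface mutant. The plasmid belongs to a collection of malate dehydrogenase variants assembled for course-based undergraduate research, where it serves to express and purify the mutant enzyme for study.
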