Features (pLannotate 1.2.2; 13 found; start..end, strand, type, name):
     10..54      +  promoter       T5 promoter: bacteriophage T5 promoter for E. coli RNA polymerase, with embedded lac operator
     62..78      +  protein_bind   lac operator: The lac repressor binds to the lac operator to inhibit transcription in E. coli. This inhibition can be relieved by adding lactose or isopropyl-β-D-thiogalactopyranoside (IPTG). lac repressor encoded by lacI
    118..1074    +  CDS            MDHG_CITLA (fragment): Experimental evidence at protein level: Swiss-Prot protein existence level 1. From Citrullus lanatus (Watermelon) (Citrullus vulgaris).
   1081..1098    +  CDS            7xHis (fragment): 6xHis affinity tag
   1121..1215    +  terminator     lambda t0 terminator: transcription terminator from phage lambda
   1230..1258    +  promoter       cat promoter (fragment): promoter of the E. coli cat gene encoding chloramphenicol acetyltransferase
   1259..1922    +  CDS            CmR (fragment): chloramphenicol acetyltransferase; cat; confers resistance to chloramphenicol
   1987..2073    +  terminator     rrnB T1 terminator: Escherichia coli rrnB; transcription terminator T1 from the E. coli rrnB gene
   2085..2126    +  CDS            rop (fragment): Rop protein, which maintains plasmids at low copy number; rop
   2228..2368    +  misc_feature   bom: basis of mobility region from pBR322
   2554..3142    -  rep_origin     ori: high-copy-number ColE1/pMB1/pBR322/pUC origin of replication
   3313..4173    -  CDS            AmpR: β-lactamase; bla; confers resistance to ampicillin, carbenicillin, and related antibiotics
   4174..4278    -  promoter       AmpR promoter: bla
>Addgene plasmid #204250 | pQE60 M91Q wgMDH | addgene full sequence | sequence record 411017 | Addgene NGS Result
CTCGAGAAATCATAAAAAATTTATTTGCTTTGTGAGCGGATAACAATTATAATAGATTCAATTGTGAGCG
GATAACAATTTCACACAGAATTCATTAAAGAGGAGAAATTAACTATGGCTAAAGGCGGAGCTCCCGGGTT
CAAAGTCGCAATACTTGGCGCTGCCGGTGGCATTGGCCAGCCCCTTGCGATGTTGATGAAGATGAATCCT
CTGGTTTCTGTTCTACATCTATATGATGTAGTCAATGCCCCTGGTGTCACCGCTGATATTAGCCACCAGG
ACACGGGTGCTGTGGTGCGTGGATTCTTGGGGCAGCAGCAGCTGGAGGCTGCGCTTACTGGCATGGATCT
TATTATAGTCCCTGCAGGTGTTCCTCGAAAACCAGGAATGACGAGGGATGATCTGTTCAAAATAAACGCA
GGAATTGTCAAGACTCTGTGTGAAGGGATTGCAAAGTGTTGTCCAAGAGCCATTGTCAACCTGATCAGTA
ATCCTGTGAACTCCACCGTGCCCATCGCAGCTGAAGTTTTCAAGAAGGCTGGAACTTATGATCCAAAGCG
ACTTCTGGGAGTTACAATGCTCGACGTAGTCAGAGCCAATACCTTTGTGGCAGAAGTATTGGGTCTTGAT
CCTCGGGATGTTGATGTTCCAGTTGTTGGCGGTCATGCTGGTGTAACCATTTTGCCCCTTCTATCTCAGG
TGAAGCCTCCAAGTTCTTTCACACAAGAAGAGATTAGTTACCTGACTGATAGGATTCAAAATGGTGGAAC
AGAAGTTGTCGAGGCCAAAGCAGGAGCTGGTTCAGCAACTCTCTCAATGGCTTATGCTGCCGTTAAGTTT
GCAGATGCATGCCTCAGGGGCTTAAGAGGAGATGCTGGTGTCATTGAATGCGCGTTTGTGTCTTCTCAGG
TGACTGAACTTCCATTCTTTGCATCAAAAGTACGACTTGGTCGCAATGGTATCGAAGAAGTATACTCCCT
TGGCCCGCTAAATGAGTATGAGAGGATTGGATTGGAGAAAGCGAAGAAAGAGTTGGCAGGAAGCATTGAG
AAGGGAGTTTCCTTCATCAGAAGCAGATCTCATCACCATCACCATCACTAAGCTTAATTAGCTGAGCTTG
GACTCCTGTTGATAGATCCAGTAATGACCTCAGAACTCCATCTGGATTTGTTCAGAACGCTCGGTTGCCG
CCGGGCGTTTTTTATTGGTGAGAATCCAAGCTAGCTTGGCGAGATTTTCAGGAGCTAAGGAAGCTAAAAT
GGAGAAAAAAATCACTGGATATACCACCGTTGATATATCCCAATGGCATCGTAAAGAACATTTTGAGGCA
TTTCAGTCAGTTGCTCAATGTACCTATAACCAGACCGTTCAGCTGGATATTACGGCCTTTTTAAAGACCG
TAAAGAAAAATAAGCACAAGTTTTATCCGGCCTTTATTCACATTCTTGCCCGCCTGATGAATGCTCATCC
GGAATTTCGTATGGCAATGAAAGACGGTGAGCTGGTGATATGGGATAGTGTTCACCCTTGTTACACCGTT
TTCCATGAGCAAACTGAAACGTTTTCATCGCTCTGGAGTGAATACCACGACGATTTCCGGCAGTTTCTAC
ACATATATTCGCAAGATGTGGCGTGTTACGGTGAAAACCTGGCCTATTTCCCTAAAGGGTTTATTGAGAA
TATGTTTTTCGTCTCAGCCAATCCCTGGGTGAGTTTCACCAGTTTTGATTTAAACGTGGCCAATATGGAC
AACTTCTTCGCCCCCGTTTTCACCATGCATGGGCAAATATTATACGCAAGGCGACAAGGTGCTGATGCCG
CTGGCGATTCAGGTTCATCATGCCGTTTGTGATGGCTTCCATGTCGGCAGAATGCTTAATGAATTACAAC
AGTACTGCGATGAGTGGCAGGGCGGGGCGTAATTTTTTTAAGGCAGTTATTGGTGCCCTTAAACGCCTGG
GGTAATGACTCTCTAGCTTGAGGCATCAAATAAAACGAAAGGCTCAGTCGAAAGACTGGGCCTTTCGTTT
TATCTGTTGTTTGTCGGTGAACGCTCTCCTGAGTAGGACAAATCCGCCCTCTAGAGCTGCCTCGCGCGTT
TCGGTGATGACGGTGAAAACCTCTGACACATGCAGCTCCCGGAGACGGTCACAGCTTGTCTGTAAGCGGA
TGCCGGGAGCAGACAAGCCCGTCAGGGCGCGTCAGCGGGTGTTGGCGGGTGTCGGGGCGCAGCCATGACC
CAGTCACGTAGCGATAGCGGAGTGTATACTGGCTTAACTATGCGGCATCAGAGCAGATTGTACTGAGAGT
GCACCATATGCGGTGTGAAATACCGCACAGATGCGTAAGGAGAAAATACCGCATCAGGCGCTCTTCCGCT
TCCTCGCTCACTGACTCGCTGCGCTCGGTCGTTCGGCTGCGGCGAGCGGTATCAGCTCACTCAAAGGCGG
TAATACGGTTATCCACAGAATCAGGGGATAACGCAGGAAAGAACATGTGAGCAAAAGGCCAGCAAAAGGC
CAGGAACCGTAAAAAGGCCGCGTTGCTGGCGTTTTTCCATAGGCTCCGCCCCCCTGACGAGCATCACAAA
AATCGACGCTCAAGTCAGAGGTGGCGAAACCCGACAGGACTATAAAGATACCAGGCGTTTCCCCCTGGAA
GCTCCCTCGTGCGCTCTCCTGTTCCGACCCTGCCGCTTACCGGATACCTGTCCGCCTTTCTCCCTTCGGG
AAGCGTGGCGCTTTCTCATAGCTCACGCTGTAGGTATCTCAGTTCGGTGTAGGTCGTTCGCTCCAAGCTG
GGCTGTGTGCACGAACCCCCCGTTCAGCCCGACCGCTGCGCCTTATCCGGTAACTATCGTCTTGAGTCCA
ACCCGGTAAGACACGACTTATCGCCACTGGCAGCAGCCACTGGTAACAGGATTAGCAGAGCGAGGTATGT
AGGCGGTGCTACAGAGTTCTTGAAGTGGTGGCCTAACTACGGCTACACTAGAAGGACAGTATTTGGTATC
TGCGCTCTGCTGAAGCCAGTTACCTTCGGAAAAAGAGTTGGTAGCTCTTGATCCGGCAAACAAACCACCG
CTGGTAGCGGTGGTTTTTTTGTTTGCAAGCAGCAGATTACGCGCAGAAAAAAAGGATCTCAAGAAGATCC
TTTGATCTTTTCTACGGGGTCTGACGCTCAGTGGAACGAAAACTCACGTTAAGGGATTTTGGTCATGAGA
TTATCAAAAAGGATCTTCACCTAGATCCTTTTAAATTAAAAATGAAGTTTTAAATCAATCTAAAGTATAT
ATGAGTAAACTTGGTCTGACAGTTACCAATGCTTAATCAGTGAGGCACCTATCTCAGCGATCTGTCTATT
TCGTTCATCCATAGTTGCCTGACTCCCCGTCGTGTAGATAACTACGATACGGGAGGGCTTACCATCTGGC
CCCAGTGCTGCAATGATACCGCGAGACCCACGCTCACCGGCTCCAGATTTATCAGCAATAAACCAGCCAG
CCGGAAGGGCCGAGCGCAGAAGTGGTCCTGCAACTTTATCCGCCTCCATCCAGTCTATTAATTGTTGCCG
GGAAGCTAGAGTAAGTAGTTCGCCAGTTAATAGTTTGCGCAACGTTGTTGCCATTGCTACAGGCATCGTG
GTGTCACGCTCGTCGTTTGGTATGGCTTCATTCAGCTCCGGTTCCCAACGATCAAGGCGAGTTACATGAT
CCCCCATGTTGTGCAAAAAAGCGGTTAGCTCCTTCGGTCCTCCGATCGTTGTCAGAAGTAAGTTGGCCGC
AGTGTTATCACTCATGGTTATGGCAGCACTGCATAATTCTCTTACTGTCATGCCATCCGTAAGATGCTTT
TCTGTGACTGGTGAGTACTCAACCAAGTCATTCTGAGAATAGTGTATGCGGCGACCGAGTTGCTCTTGCC
CGGCGTCAATACGGGATAATACCGCGCCACATAGCAGAACTTTAAAAGTGCTCATCATTGGAAAACGTTC
TTCGGGGCGAAAACTCTCAAGGATCTTACCGCTGTTGAGATCCAGTTCGATGTAACCCACTCGTGCACCC
AACTGATCTTCAGCATCTTTTACTTTCACCAGCGTTTCTGGGTGAGCAAAAACAGGAAGGCAAAATGCCG
CAAAAAAGGGAATAAGGGCGACACGGAAATGTTGAATACTCATACTCTTCCTTTTTCAATATTATTGAAG
CATTTATCAGGGTTATTGTCTCATGAGCGGATACATATTTGAATGTATTTAGAAAAATAAACAAATAGGG
GTTCCGCGCACATTTCCCCGAAAAGTGCCACCTGACGTCTAAGAAACCATTATTATCATGACATTAACCT
ATAAAAATAGGCGTATCACGAGGCCCTTTCGTCTTCAC
